Addgene plasmid #193434: pNC-HSE401
Purpose: (Empty Backbone) Nimble cloning-compatible vector for genome editing in plants
Depositing lab: Pu Yan. Depositing organization: Chinese Academy of Tropical Agricultural Sciences. Publication: A Nimble Cloning-compatible vector system for high-throughput gene functional analysis in plants. Yan P, Tuo D, Shen W, Deng H, Zhou P, Gao X. Plant Commun. 2023 Mar 13;4(2):100471. doi: 10.1016/j.xplc.2022.100471. Epub 2022 Nov 9. PubMed 36352791.
Backbone
  Vector backbone: pCambia1304
  Vector type: Plant Expression
Growth in bacteria
  Bacterial resistance: Kanamycin, 50 μg/mL
  Growth temperature: 37°C
  Growth strain: ccdB Survival
  Copy number: High Copy
Gene/Insert
  Gene/Insert name: None
Terms and licenses: Academic/Nonprofit Terms; Industry Terms: Not Available to Industry
Depositor comments: NC frame
How to cite: pNC-HSE401 was a gift from Pu Yan (Addgene plasmid # 193434 ; http://n2t.net/addgene:193434 ; RRID:Addgene_193434)
