[The description below was written by a language model from this plasmid's Addgene catalogue record and pLannotate feature annotations shown in this document.]
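Description:
pNC-HSE401 is an empty-backbone binary T-DNA vector for CRISPR/Cas9 genome editing in plants, built on pCambia1304 and adapted for the Nimble Cloning system. The annotated sequence is about 16.1 kb. Outside the T-DNA borders it carries the usual pCAMBIA maintenance functions: a high-copy ColE1/pMB1-type origin with the pBR322 bom region for E. coli, the pVS1 oriV with RepA and StaA for replication and stability in Agrobacterium, and a kanamycin resistance gene (aphA-3) for bacterial selection.

Between the nopaline-type right and left border repeats sit three functional units. Nearest the right border is the cloning site, described by the depositor as the "NC frame": a ccdB toxin gene driven by the cat promoter, immediately followed by the Streptococcus pyogenes guide RNA scaffold. ccdB serves as a negative selection marker, which is why the empty vector is propagated in a ccdB-tolerant strain. Replacing it with a user-supplied fragment would presumably place a guide sequence next to the scaffold and allow growth in standard strains. The feature table does not annotate a promoter for guide RNA expression, so the record does not state what drives it.

Next comes a Cas9 expression cassette, with an enhanced CaMV 35S promoter, a TEV-type 5' leader, a partial FLAG tag annotation ahead of the S. pyogenes cas9 coding sequence, and the pea rbcS-E9 terminator. The third unit is a second enhanced 35S promoter driving hygromycin phosphotransferase with the CaMV poly(A) signal, for selecting transformed plant tissue. Leftover lacZα, lac promoter/operator and MCS fragments are remnants of the parent backbone. The vector is intended for high-throughput assembly of editing constructs delivered by Agrobacterium.
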