Features (pLannotate 1.2.2; 27 found; start..end, strand, type, name):
     21..45      -  misc_feature   RB T-DNA repeat: right border repeat from nopaline C58 T-DNA
    111..265     -  CDS            lacZα (fragment): LacZα fragment of β-galactosidase; lacZ fragment
    879..981     +  promoter       cat promoter: promoter of the E. coli cat gene encoding chloramphenicol acetyltransferase
   1012..1314    +  CDS            ccdB: CCDB_ECOLI - Also known as G, letB, letD. Experimental evidence at protein level: Swiss-Prot protein existence level 1. Toxic component of a type II toxin-antitoxin (TA) system, functioning in plasmid maintainence. Responsible for the post- segregational killing (PSK) of plasmid-free cells, also referred to as a plasmid addiction system. Half-life of over 2 hours. Cell killing by CcdB is accompanied by filamentation, defects in chromosome and plasmid segregation, defects in cell division, formation of anucleate cells, decreased DNA synthesis and plasmid loss. Interferes with the activity of DN
   1374..1449    +  misc_RNA       gRNA scaffold: guide RNA scaffold for the Streptococcus pyogenes CRISPR/Cas9 system
   1641..1661    -  misc_feature   MCS (fragment): pUC18/19 multiple cloning site
   1736..2407    +  promoter       CaMV 35S promoter (enhanced): cauliflower mosaic virus 35S promoter with a duplicated enhancer region
   2438..2474    +  ncRNA          PK1-TEV CVMV: Accession: RF01102 - 5'-leader pseudoknot of TEV/CVMV
   2602..2621    +  CDS            2xFLAG (fragment): two tandem FLAG® epitope tags
   2677..6777    +  CDS            cas9: CAS9_STRP1 - Also known as csn1 From Streptococcus pyogenes serotype M1.
   6835..7467    +  terminator     E9 terminator: terminator and polyadenylation signal from the pea rbcS-E9 gene
   7504..7526    -  protein_bind   lac operator (fragment): The lac repressor binds to the lac operator to inhibit transcription in E. coli. This inhibition can be relieved by adding lactose or isopropyl-β-D-thiogalactopyranoside (IPTG). lac repressor encoded by lacI
   7530..7560    -  promoter       lac promoter: promoter for the E. coli lac operon
   7575..7596    -  protein_bind   CAP binding site: CAP binding activates transcription in the presence of cAMP. E. coli catabolite activator protein
   7609..7697    -  CDS            lacI (fragment): lac repressor; lacI; The lac repressor binds to the lac operator to inhibit transcription in E. coli. This inhibition can be relieved by adding lactose or isopropyl-β-D-thiogalactopyranoside (IPTG).
   7787..8463    +  promoter       CaMV 35S promoter (enhanced): cauliflower mosaic virus 35S promoter with a duplicated enhancer region
   8530..9555    +  CDS            HygR: hygromycin B phosphotransferase confers resistance to hygromycin
   9596..9770    +  polyA_signal   CaMV poly(A) signal: cauliflower mosaic virus polyadenylation signal
   9848..9872    -  misc_feature   LB T-DNA repeat: left border repeat from nopaline C58 T-DNA
  10297..11091   +  CDS            KanR: aminoglycoside phosphotransferase; aphA-3; confers resistance to kanamycin
  11178..11766   +  rep_origin     ori: high-copy-number ColE1/pMB1/pBR322/pUC origin of replication
  11952..12092   -  misc_feature   bom: basis of mobility region from pBR322
  12194..12233   -  CDS            rop (fragment): Rop protein, which maintains plasmids at low copy number; rop
  12436..12630   -  rep_origin     pVS1 oriV: origin of replication for the Pseudomonas plasmid pVS1 (Heeb et al., 2000)
  12696..13769   -  CDS            pVS1 RepA: replication protein from the Pseudomonas plasmid pVS1 (Heeb et al., 2000)
  14198..14827   -  CDS            pVS1 StaA: stability protein from the Pseudomonas plasmid pVS1 (Heeb et al., 2000)
  15387..15788   -  CDS            Y4CG_SINFN (fragment): Protein inferred from homology: Swiss-Prot protein existence level 3. From Sinorhizobium fredii (strain NBRC 101917 / NGR234).
>Addgene plasmid #193434 | pNC-HSE401 | addgene full sequence | sequence record 380046 | Addgene NGS Result
TAAACGCTCTTTTCTCTTAGGTTTACCCGCCAATATATCCTGTCAAACACTGATAGTTTAAACTGAAGGC
GGGAAACGACAATCTGATCCAAGCTCAAGCTGCTCTAGCATTCGCCATTCAGGCTGCGCAACTGTTGGGA
AGGGCGATCGGTGCGGGCCTCTTCGCTATTACGCCAGCTGGCGAAAGGGGGATGTGCTGCAAGGCGATTA
AGTTGGGTAACGCCAGGGTTTTCCCAGTCACGACGTTGTAAAACGACGGCCAGTGCCAAGCTTCGACTTG
CCTTCCGCACAATACATCATTTCTTCTTAGCTTTTTTTCTTCTTCTTCGTTCATACAGTTTTTTTTTGTT
TATCAGCTTACATTTTCTTGAACCGTAGCTTTCGTTTTCTTCTTTTTAACTTTCCATTCGGAGTTTTTGT
ATCTTGTTTCATAGTTTGTCCCAGGATTAGAATGATTAGGCATCGAACCTTCAAGAATTTGATTGAATAA
AACATCTTCATTCTTAAGATATGAAGATAATCTTCAAAAGGCCCCTGGGAATCTGAAAGAAGAGAAGCAG
GCCCATTTATATGGGAAAGAACAATAGTATTTCTTATATAGGCCCATTTAAGTTGAAAACAATCTTCAAA
AGTCCCACATCGCTTAGATAAGAAAACGAAGCTGAGTTTATATACAGCTAGAGTCGAAGTAGTGATTGAG
TGGTCTCTGTCCAGTCCTGGCCTCGTCGGCCATTCTCGACTAAGTTGGCAGCATCACCCGACGCACTTTG
CGCCGAATAAATACCTGTGACGGAAGATCACTTCGCAGAATAAATAAATCCTGGTGTCCCTGTTGATACC
GGGAAGCCCTGGGCCAACTTTTGGCGAAAATGAGACGTTGATCGGCACGTAAGAGGTTCCAACTTTCACC
ATAATGAAATAAGATCACTACCGGGCGTATTTTTTGAGTTATCGAGATTTTCAGGAGCTAAGGAAGCTAA
ACTTTTGCTGACGAGAACAGGGACTGGTGAAATGCAGTTTAAGGTTTACACCTATAAAAGAGAGAGCCGT
TATCGTCTGTTTGTGGATGTACAGAGTGATATTATTGACACGCCTGGGCGACGGATGGTGATCCCCCTGG
CCAGTGCACGTCTGCTGTCAGATAAAGTCTCCCGTGAACTTTACCCGGTGGTGCATATCGGGGATGAAAG
CTGGCGCATGATGACCACCGATATGGCCAGTGTGCCGGTATCCGTTATCGGGGAAGAAGTGGCTGATCTC
AGCCACCGCGAAAATGACATCAAAAACGCCATTAACCTGATGTTCTGGGGAATATAAATGTCAGGCTCCC
TTATACACAGGGCCAGTCTGGCCACTTGTGGTCTGCTGAGACCGTTTTAGAGCTAGAAATAGCAAGTTAA
AATAAGGCTAGTCCGTTATCAACTTGAAAAAGTGGCACCGAGTCGGTGCTTTTTTTTGCAAAATTTTCCA
GATCGATTTCTTCTTCCTCTGTTCTTCGGCGTTCAATTTCTGGGGTTTTCTCTTCGTTTTCTGTAACTGA
AACCTAAAATTTGACCTAAAAAAAATCTCAAATAATATGATTCAGTGGTTTTGTACTTTTCAGTTAGTTG
AGTTTTGCAGTTCCGATGAGATAAACCAATAAGCTTGCATGCCTGCAGGTCAACATGGTGGAGCACGACA
CACTTGTCTACTCCAAAAATATCAAAGATACAGTCTCAGAAGACCAAAGGGCAATTGAGACTTTTCAACA
AAGGGTAATATCCGGAAACCTCCTCGGATTCCATTGCCCAGCTATCTGTCACTTTATTGTGAAGATAGTG
GAAAAGGAAGGTGGCTCCTACAAATGCCATCATTGCGATAAAGGAAAGGCCATCGTTGAAGATGCCTCTG
CCGACAGTGGTCCCAAAGATGGACCCCCACCCACGAGGAGCATCGTGGAAAAAGAAGACGTTCCAACCAC
GTCTTCAAAGCAAGTGGATTGATGTGATAACATGGTGGAGCACGACACACTTGTCTACTCCAAAAATATC
AAAGATACAGTCTCAGAAGACCAAAGGGCAATTGAGACTTTTCAACAAAGGGTAATATCCGGAAACCTCC
TCGGATTCCATTGCCCAGCTATCTGTCACTTTATTGTGAAGATAGTGGAAAAGGAAGGTGGCTCCTACAA
ATGCCATCATTGCGATAAAGGAAAGGCCATCGTTGAAGATGCCTCTGCCGACAGTGGTCCCAAAGATGGA
CCCCCACCCACGAGGAGCATCGTGGAAAAAGAAGACGTTCCAACCACGTCTTCAAAGCAAGTGGATTGAT
GTGATATCTCCACTGACGTAAGGGATGACGCACAATCCCACTATCCTTCGCAAGACCCTTCCTCTATATA
AGGAAGTTCATTTCATTTGGAGAGGACCTCGACCTCAACACAACATATACAAAACAAACGAATCTCAAGC
AATCAAGCATTCTACTTCTATTGCAGCAATTTAAATCATTTCTTTTAAAGCAAAAGCAATTTTCTGAAAA
TTTTCACCATTTACGAACGATACTCGAGTAATCTAGATGGATTACAAGGACCACGACGGGGATTACAAGG
ACCACGACATTGATTACAAGGATGATGATGACAAGATGGCTCCGAAGAAGAAGAGGAAGGTTGGCATCCA
CGGGGTGCCAGCTGCTGACAAGAAGTACTCGATCGGCCTCGATATTGGGACTAACTCTGTTGGCTGGGCC
GTGATCACCGACGAGTACAAGGTGCCCTCAAAGAAGTTCAAGGTCCTGGGCAACACCGATCGGCATTCCA
TCAAGAAGAATCTCATTGGCGCTCTCCTGTTCGACAGCGGCGAGACGGCTGAGGCTACGCGGCTCAAGCG
CACCGCCCGCAGGCGGTACACGCGCAGGAAGAATCGCATCTGCTACCTGCAGGAGATTTTCTCCAACGAG
ATGGCGAAGGTTGACGATTCTTTCTTCCACAGGCTGGAGGAGTCATTCCTCGTGGAGGAGGATAAGAAGC
ACGAGCGGCATCCAATCTTCGGCAACATTGTCGACGAGGTTGCCTACCACGAGAAGTACCCTACGATCTA
CCATCTGCGGAAGAAGCTCGTGGACTCCACAGATAAGGCGGACCTCCGCCTGATCTACCTCGCTCTGGCC
CACATGATTAAGTTCAGGGGCCATTTCCTGATCGAGGGGGATCTCAACCCGGACAATAGCGATGTTGACA
AGCTGTTCATCCAGCTCGTGCAGACGTACAACCAGCTCTTCGAGGAGAACCCCATTAATGCGTCAGGCGT
CGACGCGAAGGCTATCCTGTCCGCTAGGCTCTCGAAGTCTCGGCGCCTCGAGAACCTGATCGCCCAGCTG
CCGGGCGAGAAGAAGAACGGCCTGTTCGGGAATCTCATTGCGCTCAGCCTGGGGCTCACGCCCAACTTCA
AGTCGAATTTCGATCTCGCTGAGGACGCCAAGCTGCAGCTCTCCAAGGACACATACGACGATGACCTGGA
TAACCTCCTGGCCCAGATCGGCGATCAGTACGCGGACCTGTTCCTCGCTGCCAAGAATCTGTCGGACGCC
ATCCTCCTGTCTGATATTCTCAGGGTGAACACCGAGATTACGAAGGCTCCGCTCTCAGCCTCCATGATCA
AGCGCTACGACGAGCACCATCAGGATCTGACCCTCCTGAAGGCGCTGGTCAGGCAGCAGCTCCCCGAGAA
GTACAAGGAGATCTTCTTCGATCAGTCGAAGAACGGCTACGCTGGGTACATTGACGGCGGGGCCTCTCAG
GAGGAGTTCTACAAGTTCATCAAGCCGATTCTGGAGAAGATGGACGGCACGGAGGAGCTGCTGGTGAAGC
TCAATCGCGAGGACCTCCTGAGGAAGCAGCGGACATTCGATAACGGCAGCATCCCACACCAGATTCATCT
CGGGGAGCTGCACGCTATCCTGAGGAGGCAGGAGGACTTCTACCCTTTCCTCAAGGATAACCGCGAGAAG
ATCGAGAAGATTCTGACTTTCAGGATCCCGTACTACGTCGGCCCACTCGCTAGGGGCAACTCCCGCTTCG
CTTGGATGACCCGCAAGTCAGAGGAGACGATCACGCCGTGGAACTTCGAGGAGGTGGTCGACAAGGGCGC
TAGCGCTCAGTCGTTCATCGAGAGGATGACGAATTTCGACAAGAACCTGCCAAATGAGAAGGTGCTCCCT
AAGCACTCGCTCCTGTACGAGTACTTCACAGTCTACAACGAGCTGACTAAGGTGAAGTATGTGACCGAGG
GCATGAGGAAGCCGGCTTTCCTGTCTGGGGAGCAGAAGAAGGCCATCGTGGACCTCCTGTTCAAGACCAA
CCGGAAGGTCACGGTTAAGCAGCTCAAGGAGGACTACTTCAAGAAGATTGAGTGCTTCGATTCGGTCGAG
ATCTCTGGCGTTGAGGACCGCTTCAACGCCTCCCTGGGGACCTACCACGATCTCCTGAAGATCATTAAGG
ATAAGGACTTCCTGGACAACGAGGAGAATGAGGATATCCTCGAGGACATTGTGCTGACACTCACTCTGTT
CGAGGACCGGGAGATGATCGAGGAGCGCCTGAAGACTTACGCCCATCTCTTCGATGACAAGGTCATGAAG
CAGCTCAAGAGGAGGAGGTACACCGGCTGGGGGAGGCTGAGCAGGAAGCTCATCAACGGCATTCGGGACA
AGCAGTCCGGGAAGACGATCCTCGACTTCCTGAAGAGCGATGGCTTCGCGAACCGCAATTTCATGCAGCT
GATTCACGATGACAGCCTCACATTCAAGGAGGATATCCAGAAGGCTCAGGTGAGCGGCCAGGGGGACTCG
CTGCACGAGCATATCGCGAACCTCGCTGGCTCGCCAGCTATCAAGAAGGGGATTCTGCAGACCGTGAAGG
TTGTGGACGAGCTGGTGAAGGTCATGGGCAGGCACAAGCCTGAGAACATCGTCATTGAGATGGCCCGGGA
GAATCAGACCACGCAGAAGGGCCAGAAGAACTCACGCGAGAGGATGAAGAGGATCGAGGAGGGCATTAAG
GAGCTGGGGTCCCAGATCCTCAAGGAGCACCCGGTGGAGAACACGCAGCTGCAGAATGAGAAGCTCTACC
TGTACTACCTCCAGAATGGCCGCGATATGTATGTGGACCAGGAGCTGGATATTAACAGGCTCAGCGATTA
CGACGTCGATCATATCGTTCCACAGTCATTCCTGAAGGATGACTCCATTGACAACAAGGTCCTCACCAGG
TCGGACAAGAACCGGGGCAAGTCTGATAATGTTCCTTCAGAGGAGGTCGTTAAGAAGATGAAGAACTACT
GGCGCCAGCTCCTGAATGCCAAGCTGATCACGCAGCGGAAGTTCGATAACCTCACAAAGGCTGAGAGGGG
CGGGCTCTCTGAGCTGGACAAGGCGGGCTTCATCAAGAGGCAGCTGGTCGAGACACGGCAGATCACTAAG
CACGTTGCGCAGATTCTCGACTCACGGATGAACACTAAGTACGATGAGAATGACAAGCTGATCCGCGAGG
TGAAGGTCATCACCCTGAAGTCAAAGCTCGTCTCCGACTTCAGGAAGGATTTCCAGTTCTACAAGGTTCG
GGAGATCAACAATTACCACCATGCCCATGACGCGTACCTGAACGCGGTGGTCGGCACAGCTCTGATCAAG
AAGTACCCAAAGCTCGAGAGCGAGTTCGTGTACGGGGACTACAAGGTTTACGATGTGAGGAAGATGATCG
CCAAGTCGGAGCAGGAGATTGGCAAGGCTACCGCCAAGTACTTCTTCTACTCTAACATTATGAATTTCTT
CAAGACAGAGATCACTCTGGCCAATGGCGAGATCCGGAAGCGCCCCCTCATCGAGACGAACGGCGAGACG
GGGGAGATCGTGTGGGACAAGGGCAGGGATTTCGCGACCGTCAGGAAGGTTCTCTCCATGCCACAAGTGA
ATATCGTCAAGAAGACAGAGGTCCAGACTGGCGGGTTCTCTAAGGAGTCAATTCTGCCTAAGCGGAACAG
CGACAAGCTCATCGCCCGCAAGAAGGACTGGGATCCGAAGAAGTACGGCGGGTTCGACAGCCCCACTGTG
GCCTACTCGGTCCTGGTTGTGGCGAAGGTTGAGAAGGGCAAGTCCAAGAAGCTCAAGAGCGTGAAGGAGC
TGCTGGGGATCACGATTATGGAGCGCTCCAGCTTCGAGAAGAACCCGATCGATTTCCTGGAGGCGAAGGG
CTACAAGGAGGTGAAGAAGGACCTGATCATTAAGCTCCCCAAGTACTCACTCTTCGAGCTGGAGAACGGC
AGGAAGCGGATGCTGGCTTCCGCTGGCGAGCTGCAGAAGGGGAACGAGCTGGCTCTGCCGTCCAAGTATG
TGAACTTCCTCTACCTGGCCTCCCACTACGAGAAGCTCAAGGGCAGCCCCGAGGACAACGAGCAGAAGCA
GCTGTTCGTCGAGCAGCACAAGCATTACCTCGACGAGATCATTGAGCAGATTTCCGAGTTCTCCAAGCGC
GTGATCCTGGCCGACGCGAATCTGGATAAGGTCCTCTCCGCGTACAACAAGCACCGCGACAAGCCAATCA
GGGAGCAGGCTGAGAATATCATTCATCTCTTCACCCTGACGAACCTCGGCGCCCCTGCTGCTTTCAAGTA
CTTCGACACAACTATCGATCGCAAGAGGTACACAAGCACTAAGGAGGTCCTGGACGCGACCCTCATCCAC
CAGTCGATTACCGGCCTCTACGAGACGCGCATCGACCTGTCTCAGCTCGGGGGCGACAAGCGGCCAGCGG
CGACGAAGAAGGCGGGGCAGGCGAAGAAGAAGAAGTGAGCTCAGAGCTTTCGTTCGTATCATCGGTTTCG
ACAACGTTCGTCAAGTTCAATGCATCAGTTTCATTGCGCACACACCAGAATCCTACTGAGTTTGAGTATT
ATGGCATTGGGAAAACTGTTTTTCTTGTACCATTTGTTGTGCTTGTAATTTACTGTGTTTTTTATTCGGT
TTTCGCTATCGAACTGTGAAATGGAAATGGATGGAGAAGAGTTAATGAATGATATGGTCCTTTTGTTCAT
TCTCAAATTAATATTATTTGTTTTTTCTCTTATTTGTTGTGTGTTGAATTTGAAATTATAAGAGATATGC
AAACATTTTGTTTTGAGTAAAAATGTGTCAAATCGTGGCCTCTAATGACCGAAGTTAATATGAGGAGTAA
AACACTTGTAGTTGTACCATTATGCTTATTCACTAGGCAACAAATATATTTTCAGACCTAGAAAAGCTGC
AAATGTTACTGAATACAAGTATGTCCTCTTGTGTTTTAGACATTTATGAACTTTCCTTTATGTAATTTTC
CAGAATCCTTGTCAGATTCTAATCATTGCTTTATAATTATAGTTATACTCATGGATTTGTAGTTGAGTAT
GAAAATATTTTTTAATGCATTTTATGACTTGCCAATTGATTGACAACGAATTCGTAATCATGTCATAGCT
GTTTCCTGTGTGAAATTGTTATCCGCTCACAATTCCACACAACATACGAGCCGGAAGCATAAAGTGTAAA
GCCTGGGGTGCCTAATGAGTGAGCTAACTCACATTAATTGCGTTGCGCTCACTGCCCGCTTTCCAGTCGG
GAAACCTGTCGTGCCAGCTGCATTAATGAATCGGCCAACGCGCGGGGAGAGGCGGTTTGCGTATTGGCTA
GAGCAGCTTGCCAACATGGTGGAGCACGACACTCTCGTCTACTCCAAGAATATCAAAGATACAGTCTCAG
AAGACCAAAGGGCTATTGAGACTTTTCAACAAAGGGTAATATCGGGAAACCTCCTCGGATTCCATTGCCC
AGCTATCTGTCACTTCATCAAAAGGACAGTAGAAAAGGAAGGTGGCACCTACAAATGCCATCATTGCGAT
AAAGGAAAGGCTATCGTTCAAGATGCCTCTGCCGACAGTGGTCCCAAAGATGGACCCCCACCCACGAGGA
GCATCGTGGAAAAAGAAGACGTTCCAACCACGTCTTCAAAGCAAGTGGATTGATGTGAACATGGTGGAGC
ACGACACTCTCGTCTACTCCAAGAATATCAAAGATACAGTCTCAGAAGACCAAAGGGCTATTGAGACTTT
TCAACAAAGGGTAATATCGGGAAACCTCCTCGGATTCCATTGCCCAGCTATCTGTCACTTCATCAAAAGG
ACAGTAGAAAAGGAAGGTGGCACCTACAAATGCCATCATTGCGATAAAGGAAAGGCTATCGTTCAAGATG
CCTCTGCCGACAGTGGTCCCAAAGATGGACCCCCACCCACGAGGAGCATCGTGGAAAAAGAAGACGTTCC
AACCACGTCTTCAAAGCAAGTGGATTGATGTGATATCTCCACTGACGTAAGGGATGACGCACAATCCCAC
TATCCTTCGCAAGACCCTTCCTCTATATAAGGAAGTTCATTTCATTTGGAGAGGACACGCTGAAATCACC
AGTCTCTCTCTACAAATCTATCTCTCTCGAGCTTTCGCAGATCCGGGGGGCAATGAGATATGAAAAAGCC
TGAACTCACCGCGACGTCTGTCGAGAAGTTTCTGATCGAAAAGTTCGACAGCGTCTCCGACCTGATGCAG
CTCTCGGAGGGCGAAGAATCTCGTGCTTTCAGCTTCGATGTAGGAGGGCGTGGATATGTCCTGCGGGTAA
ATAGCTGCGCCGATGGTTTCTACAAAGATCGTTATGTTTATCGGCACTTTGCATCGGCCGCGCTCCCGAT
TCCGGAAGTGCTTGACATTGGGGAGTTTAGCGAGAGCCTGACCTATTGCATCTCCCGCCGTTCACAGGGT
GTCACGTTGCAAGACCTGCCTGAAACCGAACTGCCCGCTGTTCTACAACCGGTCGCGGAGGCTATGGATG
CGATCGCTGCGGCCGATCTTAGCCAGACGAGCGGGTTCGGCCCATTCGGACCGCAAGGAATCGGTCAATA
CACTACATGGCGTGATTTCATATGCGCGATTGCTGATCCCCATGTGTATCACTGGCAAACTGTGATGGAC
GACACCGTCAGTGCGTCCGTCGCGCAGGCTCTCGATGAGCTGATGCTTTGGGCCGAGGACTGCCCCGAAG
TCCGGCACCTCGTGCACGCGGATTTCGGCTCCAACAATGTCCTGACGGACAATGGCCGCATAACAGCGGT
CATTGACTGGAGCGAGGCGATGTTCGGGGATTCCCAATACGAGGTCGCCAACATCTTCTTCTGGAGGCCG
TGGTTGGCTTGTATGGAGCAGCAGACGCGCTACTTCGAGCGGAGGCATCCGGAGCTTGCAGGATCGCCAC
GACTCCGGGCGTATATGCTCCGCATTGGTCTTGACCAACTCTATCAGAGCTTGGTTGACGGCAATTTCGA
TGATGCAGCTTGGGCGCAGGGTCGATGCGACGCAATCGTCCGATCCGGAGCCGGGACTGTCGGGCGTACA
CAAATCGCCCGCAGAAGCGCGGCCGTCTGGACCGATGGCTGTGTAGAAGTACTCGCCGATAGTGGAAACC
GACGCCCCAGCACTCGTCCGAGGGCAAAGAAATAGAGTAGATGCCGACCGGGATCTGTCGATCGACAAGC
TCGAGTTTCTCCATAATAATGTGTGAGTAGTTCCCAGATAAGGGAATTAGGGTTCCTATAGGGTTTCGCT
CATGTGTTGAGCATATAAGAAACCCTTAGTATGTATTTGTATTTGTAAAATACTTCTATCAATAAAATTT
CTAATTCCTAAAACCAAAATCCAGTACTAAAATCCAGATCCCCCGAATTAATTCGGCGTTAATTCAGTAC
ATTAAAAACGTCCGCAATGTGTTATTAAGTTGTCTAAGCGTCAATTTGTTTACACCACAATATATCCTGC
CACCAGCCAGCCAACAGCTCCCCGACCGGCAGCTCGGCACAAAATCACCACTCGATACAGGCAGCCCATC
AGTCCGGGACGGCGTCAGCGGGAGAGCCGTTGTAAGGCGGCAGACTTTGCTCATGTTACCGATGCTATTC
GGAAGAACGGCAACTAAGCTGCCGGGTTTGAAACACGGATGATCTCGCGGAGGGTAGCATGTTGATTGTA
ACGATGACAGAGCGTTGCTGCCTGTGATCACCGCGGTTTCAAAATCGGCTCCGTCGATACTATGTTATAC
GCCAACTTTGAAAACAACTTTGAAAAAGCTGTTTTCTGGTATTTAAGGTTTTAGAATGCAAGGAACAGTG
AATTGGAGTTCGTCTTGTTATAATTAGCTTCTTGGGGTATCTTTAAATACTGTAGAAAAGAGGAAGGAAA
TAATAAATGGCTAAAATGAGAATATCACCGGAATTGAAAAAACTGATCGAAAAATACCGCTGCGTAAAAG
ATACGGAAGGAATGTCTCCTGCTAAGGTATATAAGCTGGTGGGAGAAAATGAAAACCTATATTTAAAAAT
GACGGACAGCCGGTATAAAGGGACCACCTATGATGTGGAACGGGAAAAGGACATGATGCTATGGCTGGAA
GGAAAGCTGCCTGTTCCAAAGGTCCTGCACTTTGAACGGCATGATGGCTGGAGCAATCTGCTCATGAGTG
AGGCCGATGGCGTCCTTTGCTCGGAAGAGTATGAAGATGAACAAAGCCCTGAAAAGATTATCGAGCTGTA
TGCGGAGTGCATCAGGCTCTTTCACTCCATCGACATATCGGATTGTCCCTATACGAATAGCTTAGACAGC
CGCTTAGCCGAATTGGATTACTTACTGAATAACGATCTGGCCGATGTGGATTGCGAAAACTGGGAAGAAG
ACACTCCATTTAAAGATCCGCGCGAGCTGTATGATTTTTTAAAGACGGAAAAGCCCGAAGAGGAACTTGT
CTTTTCCCACGGCGACCTGGGAGACAGCAACATCTTTGTGAAAGATGGCAAAGTAAGTGGCTTTATTGAT
CTTGGGAGAAGCGGCAGGGCGGACAAGTGGTATGACATTGCCTTCTGCGTCCGGTCGATCAGGGAGGATA
TCGGGGAAGAACAGTATGTCGAGCTATTTTTTGACTTACTGGGGATCAAGCCTGATTGGGAGAAAATAAA
ATATTATATTTTACTGGATGAATTGTTTTAGTACCTAGAATGCATGACCAAAATCCCTTAACGTGAGTTT
TCGTTCCACTGAGCGTCAGACCCCGTAGAAAAGATCAAAGGATCTTCTTGAGATCCTTTTTTTCTGCGCG
TAATCTGCTGCTTGCAAACAAAAAAACCACCGCTACCAGCGGTGGTTTGTTTGCCGGATCAAGAGCTACC
AACTCTTTTTCCGAAGGTAACTGGCTTCAGCAGAGCGCAGATACCAAATACTGTCCTTCTAGTGTAGCCG
TAGTTAGGCCACCACTTCAAGAACTCTGTAGCACCGCCTACATACCTCGCTCTGCTAATCCTGTTACCAG
TGGCTGCTGCCAGTGGCGATAAGTCGTGTCTTACCGGGTTGGACTCAAGACGATAGTTACCGGATAAGGC
GCAGCGGTCGGGCTGAACGGGGGGTTCGTGCACACAGCCCAGCTTGGAGCGAACGACCTACACCGAACTG
AGATACCTACAGCGTGAGCTATGAGAAAGCGCCACGCTTCCCGAAGGGAGAAAGGCGGACAGGTATCCGG
TAAGCGGCAGGGTCGGAACAGGAGAGCGCACGAGGGAGCTTCCAGGGGGAAACGCCTGGTATCTTTATAG
TCCTGTCGGGTTTCGCCACCTCTGACTTGAGCGTCGATTTTTGTGATGCTCGTCAGGGGGGCGGAGCCTA
TGGAAAAACGCCAGCAACGCGGCCTTTTTACGGTTCCTGGCCTTTTGCTGGCCTTTTGCTCACATGTTCT
TTCCTGCGTTATCCCCTGATTCTGTGGATAACCGTATTACCGCCTTTGAGTGAGCTGATACCGCTCGCCG
CAGCCGAACGACCGAGCGCAGCGAGTCAGTGAGCGAGGAAGCGGAAGAGCGCCTGATGCGGTATTTTCTC
CTTACGCATCTGTGCGGTATTTCACACCGCATATGGTGCACTCTCAGTACAATCTGCTCTGATGCCGCAT
AGTTAAGCCAGTATACACTCCGCTATCGCTACGTGACTGGGTCATGGCTGCGCCCCGACACCCGCCAACA
CCCGCTGACGCGCCCTGACGGGCTTGTCTGCTCCCGGCATCCGCTTACAGACAAGCTGTGACCGTCTCCG
GGAGCTGCATGTGTCAGAGGTTTTCACCGTCATCACCGAAACGCGCGAGGCAGGGTGCCTTGATGTGGGC
GCCGGCGGTCGAGTGGCGACGGCGCGGCTTGTCCGCGCCCTGGTAGATTGCCTGGCCGTAGGCCAGCCAT
TTTTGAGCGGCCAGCGGCCGCGATAGGCCGACGCGAAGCGGCGGGGCGTAGGGAGCGCAGCGACCGAAGG
GTAGGCGCTTTTTGCAGCTCTTCGGCTGTGCGCTGGCCAGACAGTTATGCACAGGCCAGGCGGGTTTTAA
GAGTTTTAATAAGTTTTAAAGAGTTTTAGGCGGAAAAATCGCCTTTTTTCTCTTTTATATCAGTCACTTA
CATGTGTGACCGGTTCCCAATGTACGGCTTTGGGTTCCCAATGTACGGGTTCCGGTTCCCAATGTACGGC
TTTGGGTTCCCAATGTACGTGCTATCCACAGGAAACAGACCTTTTCGACCTTTTTCCCCTGCTAGGGCAA
TTTGCCCTAGCATCTGCTCCGTACATTAGGAACCGGCGGATGCTTCGCCCTCGATCAGGTTGCGGTAGCG
CATGACTAGGATCGGGCCAGCCTGCCCCGCCTCCTCCTTCAAATCGTACTCCGGCAGGTCATTTGACCCG
ATCAGCTTGCGCACGGTGAAACAGAACTTCTTGAACTCTCCGGCGCTGCCACTGCGTTCGTAGATCGTCT
TGAACAACCATCTGGCTTCTGCCTTGCCTGCGGCGCGGCGTGCCAGGCGGTAGAGAAAACGGCCGATGCC
GGGATCGATCAAAAAGTAATCGGGGTGAACCGTCAGCACGTCCGGGTTCTTGCCTTCTGTGATCTCGCGG
TACATCCAATCAGCTAGCTCGATCTCGATGTACTCCGGCCGCCCGGTTTCGCTCTTTACGATCTTGTAGC
GGCTAATCAAGGCTTCACCCTCGGATACCGTCACCAGGCGGCCGTTCTTGGCCTTCTTCGTACGCTGCAT
GGCAACGTGCGTGGTGTTTAACCGAATGCAGGTTTCTACCAGGTCGTCTTTCTGCTTTCCGCCATCGGCT
CGCCGGCAGAACTTGAGTACGTCCGCAACGTGTGGACGGAACACGCGGCCGGGCTTGTCTCCCTTCCCTT
CCCGGTATCGGTTCATGGATTCGGTTAGATGGGAAACCGCCATCAGTACCAGGTCGTAATCCCACACACT
GGCCATGCCCGCCGGCCCTGCGGAAACCTCTACGTGCCCGTCTGGAAGCTCGTAGCGGATCACCTCGCCA
GCTCGTCGGTCACGCTTCGACAGACGGAAAACGGCCACGTCCATGATGCTGCGACTATCGCGGGTGCCCA
CGTCATAGAGCATCGGAACGAAAAAATCTGGTTGCTCGTCGCCCTTGGGCGGCTTCCTAATCGACGGCGC
ACCGGCTGCCGGCGGTTGCCGGGATTCTTTGCGGATTCGATCAGCGGCCGCTTGCCACGATTCACCGGGG
CGTGCTTCTGCCTCGATGCGTTGCCGCTGGGCGGCCTGCGCCGCCTTCAACTTCTCCACCAGGTCATCAC
CCAGCGCCGCGCCGATTTGTACCGGGCCGGATGGTTTGCGACCGCTCACGCCGATTCCTCGGGCTTGGGG
GTTCCAGTGCCATTGCAGGGCCGGCAGGCAACCCAGCCGCTTACGCCTGGCCAACCGCCCGTTCCTCCAC
ACATGGGGCATTCCACGGCGTCGGTGCCTGGTTGTTCTTGATTTTCCATGCCGCCTCCTTTAGCCGCTAA
AATTCATCTACTCATTTATTCATTTGCTCATTTACTCTGGTAGCTGCGCGATGTATTCAGATAGCAGCTC
GGTAATGGTCTTGCCTTGGCGTACCGCGTACATCTTCAGCTTGGTGTGATCCTCCGCCGGCAACTGAAAG
TTGACCCGCTTCATGGCTGGCGTGTCTGCCAGGCTGGCCAACGTTGCAGCCTTGCTGCTGCGTGCGCTCG
GACGGCCGGCACTTAGCGTGTTTGTGCTTTTGCTCATTTTCTCTTTACCTCATTAACTCAAATGAGTTTT
GATTTAATTTCAGCGGCCAGCGCCTGGACCTCGCGGGCAGCGTCGCCCTCGGGTTCTGATTCAAGAACGG
TTGTGCCGGCGGCGGCAGTGCCTGGGTAGCTCACGCGCTGCGTGATACGGGACTCAAGAATGGGCAGCTC
GTACCCGGCCAGCGCCTCGGCAACCTCACCGCCGATGCGCGTGCCTTTGATCGCCCGCGACACGACAAAG
GCCGCTTGTAGCCTTCCATCCGTGACCTCAATGCGCTGCTTAACCAGCTCCACCAGGTCGGCGGTGGCCC
ATATGTCGTAAGGGCTTGGCTGCACCGGAATCAGCACGAAGTCGGCTGCCTTGATCGCGGACACAGCCAA
GTCCGCCGCCTGGGGCGCTCCGTCGATCACTACGAAGTCGCGCCGGCCGATGGCCTTCACGTCGCGGTCA
ATCGTCGGGCGGTCGATGCCGACAACGGTTAGCGGTTGATCTTCCCGCACGGCCGCCCAATCGCGGGCAC
TGCCCTGGGGATCGGAATCGACTAACAGAACATCGGCCCCGGCGAGTTGCAGGGCGCGGGCTAGATGGGT
TGCGATGGTCGTCTTGCCTGACCCGCCTTTCTGGTTAAGTACAGCGATAACCTTCATGCGTTCCCCTTGC
GTATTTGTTTATTTACTCATCGCATCATATACGCAGCGACCGCATGACGCAAGCTGTTTTACTCAAATAC
ACATCACCTTTTTAGACGGCGGCGCTCGGTTTCTTCAGCGGCCAAGCTCGCCGGCCAGGCCGCCAGCTTG
GCATCAGACAAACCGGCCAGGATTTCATGCAGCCGCACGGTTGAGACGTGCGCGGGCGGCTCGAACACGT
ACCCGGCCGCGATCATCTCCGCCTCGATCTCTTCGGTAATGAAAAACGGTTCGTCCTGGCCGTCCTGGTG
CGGTTTCATGCTTGTTCCTCTTGGCGTTCATTCTCGGCGGCCGCCAGGGCGTCGGCCTCGGTCAATGCGT
CCTCACGGAAGGCACCGCGCCGCCTGGCCTCGGTGGGCGTCACTTCCTCGCTGCGCTCAAGTGCGCGGTA
CAGGGTCGAGCGATGCACGCCAAGCAGTGCAGCCGCCTCTTTCACGGTGCGGCCTTCCTGGTCGATCAGC
TCGCGGGCGTGCGCGATCTGTGCCGGGGTGAGGGTAGGGCGGGGGCCAAACTTCACGCCTCGCGCCTTGG
CGGCCTCGCGCCCGCTCCGGGTGCGGTCGATGATTAGGGAACGCTCGAACTCGGCAATGCCGGCGAACAC
GGTCAACACCATGCGGCCGGCCGGCGTGGTGGTGTCGGCCCACGGCTCTGCCAGGCTACGCAGGCCCGCG
CCGGCCTCCTGGATGCGCTCGGCAATGTCCAGTAGGTCGCGGGTGCTGCGGGCCAGGCGGTCTAGCCTGG
TCACTGTCACAACGTCGCCAGGGCGTAGGTGGTCAAGCATCCTGGCCAGCTCCGGGCGGTCGCGCCTGGT
GCCGGTGATCTTCTCGGAAAACAGCTTGGTGCAGCCGGCCGCGTGCAGTTCGGCCCGTTGGTTGGTCAAG
TCCTGGTCGTCGGTGCTGACGCGGGCATAGCCCAGCAGGCCAGCGGCGGCGCTCTTGTTCATGGCGTAAT
GTCTCCGGTTCTAGTCGCAAGTATTCTACTTTATGCGACTAAAACACGCGACAAGAAAACGCCAGGAAAA
GGGCAGGGCGGCAGCCTGTCGCGTAACTTAGGACTTGTGCGACATGTCGTTTTCAGAAGACGGCTGCACT
GAACGTCAGAAGCCGACTGCACTATAGCAGCGGAGGGGTTGGATCAAAGTACTTTGATCCCGAGGGGAAC
CCTGTGGTTGGCATGCACATACAAATGGACGAACGGATAAACCTTTTCACGCCCTTTTAAATATCCGATT
ATTCTAA
